>Addgene plasmid #208725 | pAAV-EF1a-DIO-GRAB_r5-HT1.0 | addgene full sequence | sequence record 412184 | Addgene NGS Result
GCGGCCGCACGCGTAAGCTTTGCAAAGATGGATAAAGTTTTAAACAGAGAGGAATCTTTGCAGCTAATGG
ACCTTCTAGGTCTTGAAAGGAGTGGGAATTGGCTCCGGTGCCCGTCAGTGGGCAGAGCGCACATCGCCCA
CAGTCCCCGAGAAGTTGGGGGGAGGGGTCGGCAATTGAACCGGTGCCTAGAGAAGGTGGCGCGGGGTAAA
CTGGGAAAGTGATGTCGTGTACTGGCTCCGCCTTTTTCCCGAGGGTGGGGGAGAACCGTATATAAGTGCA
GTAGTCGCCGTGAACGTTCTTTTTCGCAACGGGTTTGCCGCCAGAACACAGGTAAGTGCCGTGTGTGGTT
CCCGCGGGCCTGGCCTCTTTACGGGTTATGGCCCTTGCGTGCCTTGAATTACTTCCACCTGGCTGCAGTA
CGTGATTCTTGATCCCGAGCTTCGGGTTGGAAGTGGGTGGGAGAGTTCGAGGCCTTGCGCTTAAGGAGCC
CCTTCGCCTCGTGCTTGAGTTGAGGCCTGGCCTGGGCGCTGGGGCCGCCGCGTGCGAATCTGGTGGCACC
TTCGCGCCTGTCTCGCTGCTTTCGATAAGTCTCTAGCCATTTAAAATTTTTGATGACCTGCTGCGACGCT
TTTTTTCTGGCAAGATAGTCTTGTAAATGCGGGCCAAGATCTGCACACTGGTATTTCGGTTTTTGGGGCC
GCGGGCGGCGACGGGGCCCGTGCGTCCCAGCGCACATGTTCGGCGAGGCGGGGCCTGCGAGCGCGGCCAC
CGAGAATCGGACGGGGGTAGTCTCAAGCTGGCCGGCCTGCTCTGGTGCCTGGCCTCGCGCCGCCGTGTAT
CGCCCCGCCCTGGGCGGCAAGGCTGGCCCGGTCGGCACCAGTTGCGTGAGCGGAAAGATGGCCGCTTCCC
GGCCCTGCTGCAGGGAGCTCAAAATGGAGGACGCGGCGCTCGGGAGAGCGGGCGGGTGAGTCACCCACAC
AAAGGAAAAGGGCCTTTCCGTCCTCAGCCGTCGCTTCATGTGACTCCACGGAGTACCGGGCGCCGTCCAG
GCACCTCGATTAGTTCTCGAGCTTTTGGAGTACGTCGTCTTTAGGTTGGGGGGAGGGGTTTTATGCGATG
GAGTTTCCCCACACTGAGTGGGTGGAGACTGAAGTTAGGCCAGCTTGGCACTTGATGTAATTCTCCTTGG
AATTTGCCCTTTTTGAGTTTGGATCTTGGTTCATTCTCAAGCCTCAGACAGTGGTTCAAAGTTTTTTTCT
TCCATTTCAGGTGTCGTGAGGTACCGGATCCTCTAGAGTCGACTCCGGAATAACTTCGTATAGGATACTT
TATACGAAGTTATGCAGAATGGTAGCTGGATTGTAGCTGCTATTAGCAATATGAAACCTCTTAATAACTT
CGTATAGCATACATTATACGAAGTTATGGCGCATATGTCATTACACACTGCTAATCCTTTCGCTAACCAC
ACTGGAGGGATTTACTGGTAACTCTAAATTCTCAACTTGCATCTCTATACCGGGCTCATTGTCACTGGCT
TTCTCGATCACCGGTTCATTGGTATGCCGATAAATGTTAACATTAAGCTCCCTCCCAGACAAAGCAGTGG
CGGCAACTCTTGGAATCTGCCTGACAGGAGGCTTTTTCTCTACCTTATAATTGCAACGGAGGATGATGAG
GAAGGCACGTCTGAAAGACTTATTCAAGAAGGCATAGAGAAAAGGGTTCAACCCCGAATTGATATAGCCA
AGCCAGAGGAAAGCGATCCACACCTGCTCGGGGACAGTGTAGTCTATGAAAGGGTCCACAATATTGGTGA
CAAAGAAGGGGGCCCAGCAGAAACAGAAGCAGCCCATGATGATACATAAAGTCTTGGCTGCCTTGGTCTC
TGTCCTCATGCGACTTGTGCTGTGCTGGTCGTGCACCGTCAGCTCCCAGCCCATGGTCTTCTTCTGCATT
ACGGGGCCGTCGGGGGGGAAGTTGGTGCCGCGCAGCTTCACCTTGTAGATGAAGTAGCCGTCCTGCAGGG
AGGAGTCCTGCAGAACGTGAATGCGGCCGCCGTCCTCGAAGTTCATCACGCGCTCCCACCTGAAGCCCTC
GGGGAAGGACAGCTTGAAGTAGTCGGGGATGTCGGCTGGGTGCTTAATGTAGGCCTTGGAGCCGTACATG
AACTGAGGGGACAGGATGTCCCAGGCGAAGGGCAGGGGGCCACCCTTGGTCACCTTCAGCTTAGCGGTCT
GAAAGGCCTCGTAGGGGCGGCCCTCGCCCTCGCCCTCGATCTCGAACTCGTGGCCGTTGAAGGAGCCCTC
CATGTGCACCTTGAAGCGCATGAACTCCTTGATGATGGCGTGGTTGTGCTCCTCGCCCTTGCTCACCAGA
CTCCCGCCTGTACCTCCCTTGTACAGCTCGTCCATGCCGCCGGTGGAGTGGCGGGCCTCGGCGCGTTCGC
ACTGTTCCACGATGGTGTAGTCCTCGTTGTGGGACACGATGTCCAACTTGATGTCGACGATGTAGGCGCC
GGGCAGCTGCACGGGCTTCTTGGCCTTGTAGGTGGTCTTGACCTCGGCGGCGTAGTGGCCGCCGTCCTTC
AGCCTCAGCCCCTTCACGATCTCGCTCTTCAGGGCGCCGTCCTCGGGGTACATAACCTCGGAACACACGG
GCCAGAGCTGGGCATGCTCCTTAGCAGTGACATAGATTCGGTAATAGGCCAGCACCATGAGGAGAAACGG
GATGTAGAAGGCCACCACAGAGCAGGTGATAGCATAGGGCTTGTTGACCATGAAGACACACCACGTGGAG
TTAGAGTTGTGGCTGAATTTCCTTTTCTCTATCACATCAACTATGCCGATGTTGTTCCAGCCTTGCATTA
TGGGGAGAAAAGATATAAACATGGGAAGGACCCAGCAGCCTCCCAACATTAATGCGATGCGTAGAGGGGT
CATCTTGTTCCTATAAACCAAAGGCTGGCAGCAGATGGCGTAATACCTGTCCAGGGAAATACAGCACAGG
TGAAAGATCGATGCTGTACAAAGGTAGACATCCAGAGAGGTCCGGACCAGGCAGAACATCTCCCCATAAG
CCCAGATGTCTTGGACCAGCTCAATGGCACCAAAGGGCATCACCAGCACCGAAACCAGCAGGTCAGCAAA
GGCGAGAGACACAATGAAATAGTTGGTTTTTATTTTCCTGAGCTGCCTGTCCCTGCACACAGCCACCATC
ACCAGCAGGTTGCCCAAGATGGCCATCAGGATAACCACTGCAAGGAACGTGAGCAGCACGACCTTCTCCA
CGGACCTGAAACCCTCGTTGGAACTCACATTAGCATCAAGTTTGTCACCGGTGGTGCCAACTTTTTTGTA
CAAACTTGTGTCACCAGTGGAACCTGGAACCCAGAGCAGCAGTACCCATAGCAGGAGTGTGTCTGTCTCC
ATGGTGGCGCTAGCATAACTTCGTATAAAGTATCCTATACGAAGTTATTTGCCTTAACCCAGAAATTATC
ACTGTTATTCTTTAGAATGGTGCAAAGAATAACTTCGTATAATGTATGCTATACGAAGTTATGAATTCGA
TATCAAGCTTATCGATAATCAACCTCTGGATTACAAAATTTGTGAAAGATTGACTGGTATTCTTAACTAT
GTTGCTCCTTTTACGCTATGTGGATACGCTGCTTTAATGCCTTTGTATCATGCTATTGCTTCCCGTATGG
CTTTCATTTTCTCCTCCTTGTATAAATCCTGGTTGCTGTCTCTTTATGAGGAGTTGTGGCCCGTTGTCAG
GCAACGTGGCGTGGTGTGCACTGTGTTTGCTGACGCAACCCCCACTGGTTGGGGCATTGCCACCACCTGT
CAGCTCCTTTCCGGGACTTTCGCTTTCCCCCTCCCTATTGCCACGGCGGAACTCATCGCCGCCTGCCTTG
CCCGCTGCTGGACAGGGGCTCGGCTGTTGGGCACTGACAATTCCGTGGTGTTGTCGGGGAAATCATCGTC
CTTTCCTTGGCTGCTCGCCTATGTTGCCACCTGGATTCTGCGCGGGACGTCCTTCTGCTACGTCCCTTCG
GCCCTCAATCCAGCGGACCTTCCTTCCCGCGGCCTGCTGCCGGCTCTGCGGCCTCTTCCGCGTCTTCGCC
TTCGCCCTCAGACGAGTCGGATCTCCCTTTGGGCCGCCTCCCCGCATCGATACCGAGCGCTGCTCGAGAG
ATCTACGGGTGGCATCCCTGTGACCCCTCCCCAGTGCCTCTCCTGGCCCTGGAAGTTGCCACTCCAGTGC
CCACCAGCCTTGTCCTAATAAAATTAAGTTGCATCATTTTGTCTGACTAGGTGTCCTTCTATAATATTAT
GGGGTGGAGGGGGGTGGTATGGAGCAAGGGGCAAGTTGGGAAGACAACCTGTAGGGCCTGCGGGGTCTAT
TGGGAACCAAGCTGGAGTGCAGTGGCACAATCTTGGCTCACTGCAATCTCCGCCTCCTGGGTTCAAGCGA
TTCTCCTGCCTCAGCCTCCCGAGTTGTTGGGATTCCAGGCATGCATGACCAGGCTCAGCTAATTTTTGTT
TTTTTGGTAGAGACGGGGTTTCACCATATTGGCCAGGCTGGTCTCCAACTCCTAATCTCAGGTGATCTAC
CCACCTTGGCCTCCCAAATTGCTGGGATTACAGGCGTGAACCACTGCTCCCTTCCCTGTCCTTCTGATTT
TGTAGGTAACCACGTGCGGACCGAGCGGCCGCAGGAACCCCTAGTGATGGAGTTGGCCACTCCCTCTCTG
CGCGCTCGCTCGCTCACTGAGGCCGGGCGACCAAAGGTCGCCCGACGCCCGGGCTTTGCCCGGGCGGCCT
CAGTGAGCGAGCGAGCGCGCAGCTGCCTGCAGGGGCGCCTGATGCGGTATTTTCTCCTTACGCATCTGTG
CGGTATTTCACACCGCATA
[95 nt withheld, positions 4920-5014]
T
[46 nt withheld, positions 5016-5061]
C
[141 nt withheld, positions 5063-5203]
CCTTTGACGTTGGAGTCCACGTTCTTT
[37 nt withheld, positions 5231-5267]
ACTCTATCTCGGGCTATTCTTTTGATTTATAAGGGATTTTGCCGATTTCGGTCTATTGGTTAAAAAATGA
GCTGATTTAACAAAAATTTAACGCGAATTTTAACAAAATATTAACGTTTACAATTTTATGGTGCACTCTC
AGTACAATCTGCTCTGATGCCGCATAGTTAAGCCAGCCCCGACACCCGCCAACACCCGCTGACGCGCCCT
GACGGGCTTGTCTGCTCCCGGCATCCGCTTACAGACAAGCTGTGACCGTCTCCGGGAGCTGCATGTGTCA
GAGGTTTTCACCGTCATCACCGAAACGCGCGAGACGAAAGGGCCTCGTGATACGCCTATTTTTATAGGTT
AATGTCATGATAATAATGGTTTCTTAGACGTCAGGTGGCACTTTTCGGGGAAATGTGCGCGGAACCCCTA
TTTGTTTATTTTTCTAAATACATTCAAATATGTATCCGCTCATGAGACAATAACCCTGATAAATGCTTCA
ATAATATTGAAAAAGGAAGAGTATGAGTATTCAACATTTCCGTGTCGCCCTTATTCCCTTTTTTGCGGCA
TTTTGCCTTCCTGTTTTTGCTCACCCAGAAACGCTGGTGAAAGTAAAAGATGCTGAAGATCAGTTGGGTG
CACGAGTGGGTTACATCGAACTGGATCTCAACAGCGGTAAGATCCTTGAGAGTTTTCGCCCCGAAGAACG
TTTTCCAATGATGAGCACTTTTAAAGTTCTGCTATGTGGCGCGGTATTATCCCGTATTGACGCCGGGCAA
GAGCAACTCGGTCGCCGCATACACTATTCTCAGAATGACTTGGTTGAGTACTCACCAGTCACAGAAAAGC
ATCTTACGGATGGCATGACAGTAAGAGAATTATGCAGTGCTGCCATAACCATGAGTGATAACACTGCGGC
CAACTTACTTCTGACAACGATCGGAGGACCGAAGGAGCTAACCGCTTTTTTGCACAACATGGGGGATCAT
GTAACTCGCCTTGATCGTTGGGAACCGGAGCTGAATGAAGCCATACCAAACGACGAGCGTGACACCACGA
TGCCTGTAGCAATGGCAACAACGTTGCGCAAACTATTAACTGGCGAACTACTTACTCTAGCTTCCCGGCA
ACAATTAATAGACTGGATGGAGGCGGATAAAGTTGCAGGACCACTTCTGCGCTCGGCCCTTCCGGCTGGC
TGGTTTATTGCTGATAAATCTGGAGCCGGTGAGCGTGGGTCTCGCGGTATCATTGCAGCACTGGGGCCAG
ATGGTAAGCCCTCCCGTATCGTAGTTATCTACACGACGGGGAGTCAGGCAACTATGGATGAACGAAATAG
ACAGATCGCTGAGATAGGTGCCTCACTGATTAAGCATTGGTAACTGTCAGACCAAGTTTACTCATATATA
CTTTAGATTGATTTAAAACTTCATTTTTAATTTAAAAGGATCTAGGTGAAGATCCTTTTTGATAATCTCA
TGACCAAAATCCCTTAACGTGAGTTTTCGTTCCACTGAGCGTCAGACCCCGTAGAAAAGATCAAAGGATC
TTCTTGAGATCCTTTTTTTCTGCGCGTAATCTGCTGCTTGCAAACAAAAAAACCACCGCTACCAGCGGTG
GTTTGTTTGCCGGATCAAGAGCTACCAACTCTTTTTCCGAAGGTAACTGGCTTCAGCAGAGCGCAGATAC
CAAATACTGTTCTTCTAGTGTAGCCGTAGTTAGGCCACCACTTCAAGAACTCTGTAGCACCGCCTACATA
CCTCGCTCTGCTAATCCTGTTACCAGTGGCTGCTGCCAGTGGCGATAAGTCGTGTCTTACCGGGTTGGAC
TCAAGACGATAGTTACCGGATAAGGCGCAGCGGTCGGGCTGAACGGGGGGTTCGTGCACACAGCCCAGCT
TGGAGCGAACGACCTACACCGAACTGAGATACCTACAGCGTGAGCTATGAGAAAGCGCCACGCTTCCCGA
AGGGAGAAAGGCGGACAGGTATCCGGTAAGCGGCAGGGTCGGAACAGGAGAGCGCACGAGGGAGCTTCCA
GGGGGAAACGCCTGGTATCTTTATAGTCCTGTCGGGTTTCGCCACCTCTGACTTGAGCGTCGATTTTTGT
GATGCTCGTCAGGGGGGCGGAGCCTATGGAAAAACGCCAGCAACGCGGCCTTTTTACGGTTCCTGGCCTT
TTGCTGGCCTTTTGCTCACATGTCCTGCAGGCAGCTGCGCGCTCGCTCGCTCACTGAGGCCGCCCGGGCG
TCGGGCGACCTTTGGTCGCCCGGCCTCAGTGAGCGAGCGAGCGCGCAGAGAGGGAGTGGCCAACTCCATC
ACTAGGGGTTCCT
Features (pLannotate 1.2.2; 27 found; start..end, strand, type, name):
     28..94      +  CDS            small t antigen (fragment): SV40 (simian virus 40) small t antigen
    101..1279    +  promoter       EF-1α promoter: strong constitutive promoter for human elongation factor EF-1α
   1286..1303    +  misc_feature   MCS (fragment): pUC18/19 multiple cloning site
   1310..1343    +  protein_bind   lox2272: Cre-mediated recombination occurs in the 8-bp core sequence (GGATACTT). lox2272 sites are compatible with each other, but incompatible with loxP or loxN sites (Lee and Saito, 1988). Cre recombinase
   1344..1393    -  intron         β-globin intron (fragment): internally truncated intron from human β-globin
   1394..1427    +  protein_bind   loxP: Cre-mediated recombination occurs in the 8-bp core sequence (GCATACAT). Cre recombinase
   1444..1890    -  CDS            HTR2C (fragment): 5HT2C_HUMAN - Also known as HTR1C. Experimental evidence at protein level: Swiss-Prot protein existence level 1. G-protein coupled receptor for 5-hydroxytryptamine (serotonin). Also functions as a receptor for various drugs and psychoactive substances, including ergot alkaloid derivatives, 1-2,5,- dimethoxy-4-iodophenyl-2-aminopropane (DOI) and lysergic acid diethylamide (LSD). Ligand binding causes a conformation change that triggers signaling via guanine nucleotide-binding proteins (G proteins) and modulates the activity of down-stream effectors. Beta-arrestin family members inhibit signalin
   1933..2643    -  CDS            HyPerRed (fragment): red fluorescent genetically encoded indicator for H2O2 ()
   2668..3336    -  CDS            Htr4 (fragment): 5HT4R_MOUSE - Experimental evidence at protein level: Swiss-Prot protein existence level 1. This is one of the several different receptors for 5- hydroxytryptamine (serotonin), a biogenic hormone that functions as a neurotransmitter, a hormone, and a mitogen. The activity of this receptor is mediated by G proteins that stimulate adenylate cyclase (By similarity). From Mus musculus (Mouse).
   3351..3368    -  protein_bind   attB1 (fragment): mutant version of attB; core recombination site for the Gateway® BP reaction BP Clonase™
   3370..3432    -  sig_peptide    Igκ leader: leader sequence from mouse immunoglobulin κ light chain
   3445..3478    -  protein_bind   lox2272: Cre-mediated recombination occurs in the 8-bp core sequence (GGATACTT). lox2272 sites are compatible with each other, but incompatible with loxP or loxN sites (Lee and Saito, 1988). Cre recombinase
   3479..3528    -  intron         β-globin intron (fragment): internally truncated intron from human β-globin
   3529..3562    -  protein_bind   loxP: Cre-mediated recombination occurs in the 8-bp core sequence (GCATACAT). Cre recombinase
   3563..3587    +  misc_feature   MCS (fragment): pBluescript multiple cloning site
   3587..4175    +  misc_feature   WPRE: woodchuck hepatitis virus posttranscriptional regulatory element
   4207..4683    +  polyA_signal   hGH poly(A) signal: human growth hormone polyadenylation signal
   4723..4863    +  repeat_region  AAV2 ITR: inverted terminal repeat of adeno-associated virus serotype 2 inverted
   4868..4919    -  misc_feature   bom (fragment): basis of mobility region from pBR322
   4938..5393    +  rep_origin     f1 ori (sequence partly withheld): f1 bacteriophage origin of replication; arrow indicates direction of (+) strand synthesis
   5394..5443    -  misc_feature   bom (fragment): basis of mobility region from pBR322
   5545..5580    -  CDS            rop (fragment): Rop protein, which maintains plasmids at low copy number; rop
   5675..5779    +  promoter       AmpR promoter: bla
   5780..6640    +  CDS            AmpR: β-lactamase; bla; confers resistance to ampicillin, carbenicillin, and related antibiotics
   6811..7399    +  rep_origin     ori: high-copy-number ColE1/pMB1/pBR322/pUC origin of replication
   7472..7499    +  repeat_region  AAV2 ITR (fragment): inverted terminal repeat of adeno-associated virus serotype 2 inverted
   7528..7555    +  repeat_region  AAV2 ITR (fragment): inverted terminal repeat of adeno-associated virus serotype 2 inverted
