[The description below was written by a language model from this plasmid's Addgene catalogue record and pLannotate feature annotations shown in this document.]
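Description:
pAAV-EF1a-DIO-GRAB_r5-HT1.0 is an AAV transfer plasmid for Cre-dependent expression of a red fluorescent, genetically encoded serotonin (5-HT) sensor. It is maintained in E. coli as a high-copy plasmid through a ColE1/pUC-type origin and selected with ampicillin via the β-lactamase gene; an f1 phage origin is also present. The expression cassette lies between AAV2 inverted terminal repeats, which allow the intervening DNA to be packaged into recombinant AAV particles. One ITR is annotated intact, while the other is detected only as short fragments in the sequencing result, which is common for these repetitive, hard-to-sequence elements.

The human EF-1α promoter drives the cassette, followed by a DIO (double-floxed inverted orientation) arrangement. Pairs of incompatible lox2272 and loxP sites flank the roughly 2 kb sensor coding sequence, which sits in the antisense orientation relative to the promoter. In cells lacking Cre no functional transcript is made. Cre recombination inverts the insert and then excises one site of each pair, locking it in the sense orientation.

The open reading frame begins with an Igκ leader peptide. It continues with a serotonin receptor scaffold annotated as mouse Htr4-derived and human HTR2C-derived segments. Between these is a red fluorescent protein module that the annotation tool matches to the HyPerRed indicator. This is consistent with the GRAB design, in which ligand binding to a GPCR alters fluorescence of an inserted fluorescent protein. A WPRE and the human growth hormone polyadenylation signal downstream enhance transcript stability and processing. Short hits such as the SV40 small t, β-globin intron, attB1, bom and rop fragments appear to be incidental matches or cloning remnants. The construct is intended for monitoring serotonin release in Cre-defined neuronal populations.
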