Addgene plasmid #208725: pAAV-EF1a-DIO-GRAB_r5-HT1.0
Purpose: Expresses the red 5-HT sensor GRAB_r5-HT1.0 in neurons in the presence of Cre recombinase
Depositing lab: Yulong Li. Depositing organization: Peking University. Publication: Improved green and red GRAB sensors for monitoring spatiotemporal serotonin release in vivo. Deng F, Wan J, Li G, Dong H, Xia X, Wang Y, Li X, Zhuang C, Zheng Y, Liu L, Yan Y, Feng J, Zhao Y, Xie H, Li Y. Nat Methods. 2024 Apr;21(4):692-702. doi: 10.1038/s41592-024-02188-8. Epub 2024 Mar 5. PubMed 38443508.
Backbone
  Vector backbone: pAAV
  Backbone manufacturer: Addgene
  Backbone size w/o insert (bp): 5383
  Vector type: AAV
Growth in bacteria
  Bacterial resistance: Ampicillin, 100 μg/mL
  Growth temperature: 37°C
  Growth strain: NEB Stable
  Copy number: High Copy
Gene/Insert
  Gene/Insert name: Red fluorescent 5-HT sensor GRAB_r5-HT1.0
  Species: H. sapiens (human), M. musculus (mouse)
  Insert size (bp): 1992
  Promoter: EF1a
  Cloning method: Gibson Cloning
Terms and licenses: Academic/Nonprofit Terms; Industry Terms: Not Available to Industry
Depositor comments: Please visit https://www.biorxiv.org/content/10.1101/2023.05.27.542566v1 for bioRxiv preprint.
How to cite: pAAV-EF1a-DIO-GRAB_r5-HT1.0 was a gift from Yulong Li (Addgene plasmid # 208725 ; http://n2t.net/addgene:208725 ; RRID:Addgene_208725)
